>Addgene plasmid #208026 | pcDNA-R-iLACCO1.1 | addgene full sequence | sequence record 410596 | Addgene NGS Result
AAAATTTAAGCTACAACAAGGCAAGGCTTGACCGACAATTGCATGAAGAATCTGCTTAGGGTTAGGCGTT
TTGCGCTGCTTCGCGATGTACGGGCCAGATATACGCGTTGACATTGATTATTGACTAGTTATTAATAGTA
ATCAATTACGGGGTCATTAGTTCATAGCCCATATATGGAGTTCCGCGTTACATAACTTACGGTAAATGGC
CCGCCTGGCTGACCGCCCAACGACCCCCGCCCATTGACGTCAATAATGACGTATGTTCCCATAGTAACGC
CAATAGGGACTTTCCATTGACGTCAATGGGTGGAGTATTTACGGTAAACTGCCCACTTGGCAGTACATCA
AGTGTATCATATGCCAAGTACGCCCCCTATTGACGTCAATGACGGTAAATGGCCCGCCTGGCATTATGCC
CAGTACATGACCTTATGGGACTTTCCTACTTGGCAGTACATCTACGTATTAGTCATCGCTATTACCATGG
TGATGCGGTTTTGGCAGTACATCAATGGGCGTGGATAGCGGTTTGACTCACGGGGATTTCCAAGTCTCCA
CCCCATTGACGTCAATGGGAGTTTGTTTTGGCACCAAAATCAACGGGACTTTCCAAAATGTCGTAACAAC
TCCGCCCCATTGACGCAAATGGGCGGTAGGCGTGTACGGTGGGAGGTCTATATAAGCAGAGCTCTCTGGC
TAACTAGAGAACCCACTGCTTACTGGCTTATCGAAATTAATACGACTCACTATAGGGAGACCCAAGCTGG
CTAGCGTGCCGCCACCATGGCCTCGAGAATGGAACAAATCATAGTCCAGCCGTTGAAGACCCTCATGGGA
GACGACCCTGATTATTCATTTGATATTCTGGAGGCGCGGTACGCGATAGAAGCGTCAACTGCCTGGTACG
CTGCACTGCGAGCTACACCCGGGGACAAAGAGAAAATTCAACTGTGCTACGAGGCTACACGGTCCGAAGA
TCCCGATATAGCTTCCCAAGCAGACGTAAGGTTCCACCTGGCGATTGCTGAAGCAAGCCATAACATAGTA
CTGCTTCAGACAATGCGAGGCTTTTTTGATGTTTTGCAGTCTTCAGTCAAGCACAGTCGACAGCGGATGT
ACTTGGATTGGGTTTCCGAGCGGATGTTCCCCGAGGACGGCGCCCTGAAGAGCGAGATCAAGAAGGGGCT
GAGGCTGAAGGACGGCGGCCACTACGCCGCCGAGGTCAAGACCACCTACAAGGCCAAGAAGCCCGTGCAG
CTGCCCGGCGCCTACGTCGTCGACATCAAGTTGGACATCGTGTCCCACAACGAGGACTACACTATCGTGG
AACAGTGCGAACGCGCCGAGGGCCGCCACTCCACCGGCGGCGTGGACGAGCTGTACAAGGGAGGTACAGG
CGGGAGTCTGGTGAGCAAGGGCGAGGAAGATGACATGGCCATCGTCAAGGAGTTCATGCGCTACAAGGTG
CACATGGAGGGCTCCGTAAACGGCCACGAGTTCGAGATCGAGGGCGAGGGCGAGGGCCGCCCCTACGAGG
CCTTTCAGACCGCTAAGCTGAAGGTGACCAAGGGTGGCCCCCTGCCCTTCGCCTGGGACATCCTATCCCC
TCAGTTCATGTACGGCTCCAAGGCCTACATTAAGCACCCAGCCGACATCCCCGACTACTTCAAGCTGTCC
TTCCCCGAGGGCTTCAGGTGGGAGCGCGTGATGTACTTCGAGGACGGCGGCATTATTCACGTTAACCAGG
ACTCCTCCCTGCAGGACGGCGTATTCATCTACAAGGTGAAGCTGCGCGGCACCAACTTCCCCCCCGACGG
CCCCGTAATGCAGAAGAAGACCATGGGCTGGGAGGCGAGGCCGCCGGTCTACGGTCAACTCACAGAACAG
CATCAGGCTGTTATAGACGCCATCTTTGCCGGCGATGCGGACGGTGCTAGAAAAGCTATGATGGCTCATC
TGAGCTTCGTCCATACGACTATGAAACGCTTCGATGGAGATCAGGCCCGACACGCACGCATTTCCAGACT
GCCTGGAGAGCATAATGAGCACTCTCGGGAAAAGAAAGCATGAAAGCTTGGTAAACCGCTGATCAGCCTC
GACTGTGCCTTCTAGTTGCCAGCCATCTGTTGTTTGCCCCTCCCCCGTGCCTTCCTTGACCCTGGAAGGT
GCCACTCCCACTGTCCTTTCCTAATAAAATGAGGAAATTGCATCGCATTGTCTGAGTAGGTGTCATTCTA
TTCTGGGGGGTGGGGTGGGGCAGGACAGCAAGGGGGAGGATTGGGAAGACAATAGCAGGCATGCTGGGGA
TGCGGTGGGCTCTATGGCTTCTGAGGCGGAAAGAACCAGCTGGGGCTCTAGGGGGTATCCCC
[52 nt withheld, positions 2373-2424]
T
[71 nt withheld, positions 2426-2496]
C
[91 nt withheld, positions 2498-2588]
A
[49 nt withheld, positions 2590-2638]
CCTTTGACGTTGGAGTCCACGTTCTTT
[37 nt withheld, positions 2666-2702]
ACCCTATCTCGGTCTATTCTTTTGATTTATAAGGGATTTTGCCGATTTCGGCCTATTGGTTAAAAAATGA
GCTGATTTAACAAAAATTTAACGCGAATTAATTCTGTGGAATGTGTGTCAGTTAGGGTGTGGAAAGTCCC
CAGGCTCCCCAGCAGGCAGAAGTATGCAAAGCATGCATCTCAATTAGTCAGCAACCAGGTGTGGAAAGTC
CCCAGGCTCCCCAGCAGGCAGAAGTATGCAAAGCATGCATCTCAATTAGTCAGCAACCATAGTCCCGCCC
CTAACTCCGCCCATCCCGCCCCTAACTCCGCCCAGTTCCGCCCATTCTCCGCCCCATGGCTGACTAATTT
TTTTTATTTATGCAGAGGCCGAGGCCGCCTCTGCCTCTGAGCTATTCCAGAAGTAGTGAGGAGGCTTTTT
TGGAGGCCTAGGCTTTTGCAAAAAGCTCCCGGGAGCTTGTATATCCATTTTCGGATCTGATCAAGAGACA
GGATGAGGATCGTTTCGCATGATTGAACAAGATGGATTGCACGCAGGTTCTCCGGCCGCTTGGGTGGAGA
GGCTATTCGGCTATGACTGGGCACAACAGACAATCGGCTGCTCTGATGCCGCCGTGTTCCGGCTGTCAGC
GCAGGGGCGCCCGGTTCTTTTTGTCAAGACCGACCTGTCCGGTGCCCTGAATGAACTGCAGGACGAGGCA
GCGCGGCTATCGTGGCTGGCCACGACGGGCGTTCCTTGCGCAGCTGTGCTCGACGTTGTCACTGAAGCGG
GAAGGGACTGGCTGCTATTGGGCGAAGTGCCGGGGCAGGATCTCCTGTCATCTCACCTTGCTCCTGCCGA
GAAAGTATCCATCATGGCTGATGCAATGCGGCGGCTGCATACGCTTGATCCGGCTACCTGCCCATTCGAC
CACCAAGCGAAACATCGCATCGAGCGAGCACGTACTCGGATGGAAGCCGGTCTTGTCGATCAGGATGATC
TGGACGAAGAGCATCAGGGGCTCGCGCCAGCCGAACTGTTCGCCAGGCTCAAGGCGCGCATGCCCGACGG
CGAGGATCTCGTCGTGACCCATGGCGATGCCTGCTTGCCGAATATCATGGTGGAAAATGGCCGCTTTTCT
GGATTCATCGACTGTGGCCGGCTGGGTGTGGCGGACCGCTATCAGGACATAGCGTTGGCTACCCGTGATA
TTGCTGAAGAGCTTGGCGGCGAATGGGCTGACCGCTTCCTCGTGCTTTACGGTATCGCCGCTCCCGATTC
GCAGCGCATCGCCTTCTATCGCCTTCTTGACGAGTTCTTCTGAGCGGGACTCTGGGGTTCGAAATGACCG
ACCAAGCGACGCCCAACCTGCCATCACGAGATTTCGATTCCACCGCCGCCTTCTATGAAAGGTTGGGCTT
CGGAATCGTTTTCCGGGACGCCGGCTGGATGATCCTCCAGCGCGGGGATCTCATGCTGGAGTTCTTCGCC
CACCCCAACTTGTTTATTGCAGCTTATAATGGTTACAAATAAAGCAATAGCATCACAAATTTCACAAATA
AAGCATTTTTTTCACTGCATTCTAGTTGTGGTTTGTCCAAACTCATCAATGTATCTTATCATGTCTGTAT
ACCGTCGACCTCTAGCTAGAGCTTGGCGTAATCATGGTCATAGCTGTTTCCTGTGTGAAATTGTTATCCG
CTCACAATTCCACACAACATACGAGCCGGAAGCATAAAGTGTAAAGCCTGGGGTGCCTAATGAGTGAGCT
AACTCACATTAATTGCGTTGCGCTCACTGCCCGCTTTCCAGTCGGGAAACCTGTCGTGCCAGCTGCATTA
ATGAATCGGCCAACGCGCGGGGAGAGGCGGTTTGCGTATTGGGCGCTCTTCCGCTTCCTCGCTCACTGAC
TCGCTGCGCTCGGTCGTTCGGCTGCGGCGAGCGGTATCAGCTCACTCAAAGGCGGTAATACGGTTATCCA
CAGAATCAGGGGATAACGCAGGAAAGAACATGTGAGCAAAAGGCCAGCAAAAGGCCAGGAACCGTAAAAA
GGCCGCGTTGCTGGCGTTTTTCCATAGGCTCCGCCCCCCTGACGAGCATCACAAAAATCGACGCTCAAGT
CAGAGGTGGCGAAACCCGACAGGACTATAAAGATACCAGGCGTTTCCCCCTGGAAGCTCCCTCGTGCGCT
CTCCTGTTCCGACCCTGCCGCTTACCGGATACCTGTCCGCCTTTCTCCCTTCGGGAAGCGTGGCGCTTTC
TCATAGCTCACGCTATAGGTATCTCAGTTCGGTGTAGGTCGTTCGCTCCAAGCTGGGCTGTGTGCACGAA
CCCCCCGTTCAGCCCGACCGCTGCGCCTTATCCGGTAACTATCGTCTTGAGTCCAACCCGGTAAGACACG
ACTTATCGCCACTGGCAGCAGCCACTGGTAACAGGATTAGCAGAGCGAGGTATGTAGGCGGTGCTACAGA
GTTCTTGAAGTGGTGGCCTAACTACGGCTACACTAGAAGAACAGTATTTGGTATCTGCGCTCTGCTGAAG
CCAGTTACCTTCGGAAAAAGAGTTGGTAGCTCTTGATCCGGCAAACAAACCACCGCTGGTAGCGGTGGTT
TTTTTGTTTGCAAGCAGCAGATTACGCGCAGAAAAAAAGGATCTCAAGAAGATCCTTTGATCTTTTCTAC
GGGGTCTGACGCTCAGTGGAACGAAAACTCACGTTAAGGGATTTTGGTCATGAGATTATCAAAAAGGATC
TTCACCTAGATCCTTTTAAATTAAAAATGAAGTTTTAAATCAATCTAAAGTATATATGAGTAAACTTGGT
CTGACAGTTACCAATGCTTAATCAGTGAGGCACCTATCTCAGCGATCTGTCTATTTCGTTCATCCATAGT
TGCCTGACTCCCCGTCGTGTAGATAACTACGATACGGGAGGGCTTACCATCTGGCCCCAGTGCTGCAATG
ATACCGCGAGACCCACGCTCACCGGCTCCAGATTTATCAGCAATAAACCAGCCAGCCGGAAGGGCCGAGC
GCAGAAGTGGTCCTGCAACTTTATCCGCCTCCATCCAGTCTATTAATTGTTGCCGGGAAGCTAGAGTAAG
TAGTTCGCCAGTTAATAGTTTGCGCAACGTTGTTGCCATTGCTACAGGCATCGTGGTGTCACGCTCGTCG
TTTGGTATGGCTTCATTCAGCTCCGGTTCCCAACGATCAAGGCGAGTTACATGATCCCCCATGTTGTGCA
AAAAAGCGGTTAGCTCCTTCGGTCCTCCGATCGTTGTCAGAAGTAAGTTGGCCGCAGTGTTATCACTCAT
GGTTATGGCAGCACTGCATAATTCTCTTACTGTCATGCCATCCGTAAGATGCTTTTCTGTGACTGGTGAG
TACTCAACCAAGTCATTCTGAGAATAGTGTATGCGGCGACCGAGTTGCTCTTGCCCGGCGTCAATACGGG
ATAATACCGCGCCACATAGCAGAACTTTAAAAGTGCTCATCATTGGAAAACGTTCTTCGGGGCGAAAACT
CTCAAGGATCTTACCGCTGTTGAGATCCAGTTCGATGTAACCCACTCGTGCACCCAACTGATCTTCAGCA
TCTTTTACTTTCACCAGCGTTTCTGGGTGAGCAAAAACAGGAAGGCAAAATGCCGCAAAAAAGGGAATAA
GGGCGACACGGAAATGTTGAATACTCATACTCTTCCTTTTTCAATATTATTGAAGCATTTATCAGGGTTA
TTGTCTCATGAGCGGATACATATTTGAATGTATTTAGAAAAATAAACAAATAGGGGTTCCGCGCACATTT
CCCCGAAAAGTGCCACCTGACGTCGACGGATCGGGAGATCACCCGATCCCCTATGGTGCACTCTCAGTAC
AATCTGCTCTGATGCCGCATAGTTAAGCCAGTATCTGCTCCCTGCTTGTGTGTTGGAGGTCGCTGAGTAG
TGCGCGAGC
Features (pLannotate 1.2.2; 20 found; start..end, strand, type, name):
    110..489     +  enhancer       CMV enhancer: human cytomegalovirus immediate early enhancer
    490..693     +  promoter       CMV promoter: human cytomegalovirus (CMV) immediate early promoter
    689..722     +  LTR            5' LTR (truncated) (fragment): truncated 5' long terminal repeat (LTR) from HIV-1
    738..756     +  promoter       T7 promoter: promoter for bacteriophage T7 RNA polymerase
   1131..1856    +  CDS            HyPerRed (fragment): red fluorescent genetically encoded indicator for H2O2 ()
   2103..2327    +  polyA_signal   bGH poly(A) signal: bovine growth hormone polyadenylation signal
   2331..2352    +  promoter       SV40 promoter (fragment): SV40 enhancer and early promoter
   2373..2801    +  rep_origin     f1 ori (sequence partly withheld): f1 bacteriophage origin of replication; arrow indicates direction of (+) strand synthesis
   2815..3144    +  promoter       SV40 promoter: SV40 enhancer and early promoter
   3211..4002    +  CDS            neo: KKA2_KLEPN - Also known as kan, nptII. Experimental evidence at protein level: Swiss-Prot protein existence level 1. Resistance to kanamycin, neomycin, paromomycin, ribostamycin, butirosin and gentamicin B. From Klebsiella pneumoniae.
   4026..4184    +  CDS            ble (fragment): BLE_KLEPN - Experimental evidence at protein level: Swiss-Prot protein existence level 1. Binding protein with a strong affinity to the bleomycin family of antibiotics. Binds to CL990; an antimitotic-antibiotic compound. From Klebsiella pneumoniae.
   4179..4300    +  polyA_signal   SV40 poly(A) signal: SV40 polyadenylation signal
   4373..4389    -  protein_bind   lac operator: The lac repressor binds to the lac operator to inhibit transcription in E. coli. This inhibition can be relieved by adding lactose or isopropyl-β-D-thiogalactopyranoside (IPTG). lac repressor encoded by lacI
   4397..4427    -  promoter       lac promoter: promoter for the E. coli lac operon
   4442..4463    -  protein_bind   CAP binding site: CAP binding activates transcription in the presence of cAMP. E. coli catabolite activator protein
   4476..4568    -  CDS            lacI (fragment): lac repressor; lacI; The lac repressor binds to the lac operator to inhibit transcription in E. coli. This inhibition can be relieved by adding lactose or isopropyl-β-D-thiogalactopyranoside (IPTG).
   4751..5339    -  rep_origin     ori: high-copy-number ColE1/pMB1/pBR322/pUC origin of replication
   5510..6370    -  CDS            AmpR: β-lactamase; bla; confers resistance to ampicillin, carbenicillin, and related antibiotics
   6371..6475    -  promoter       AmpR promoter: bla
   6534..6586    -  misc_feature   bom (fragment): basis of mobility region from pBR322
