[The description below was written by a language model from this plasmid's Addgene catalogue record and pLannotate feature annotations shown in this document.]
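Description:
pcDNA-R-iLACCO1.1 is a mammalian expression plasmid built on the pcDNA3 backbone that encodes R-iLACCO1.1, a synthetic, genetically encoded biosensor for intracellular L-lactate. It is maintained in E. coli as a high-copy plasmid through a ColE1/pUC-type origin and selected with ampicillin via the β-lactamase gene. An f1 origin is also present, which in principle allows single-stranded DNA production.

The sensor coding sequence, cloned between XhoI and HindIII sites, sits downstream of the human cytomegalovirus immediate early enhancer and promoter and is terminated by the bovine growth hormone polyadenylation signal, giving strong constitutive expression in transfected mammalian cells. A T7 promoter lies between the CMV promoter and the insert and can serve for in vitro transcription or as a sequencing primer site. The automated annotation does not recognise the sensor as such. It labels only part of the insert as a fragment resembling HyPerRed, a red fluorescent indicator, which most likely reflects homology in a shared red fluorescent protein module. The lactate-binding portion of the sensor is left unannotated, and the record does not state its identity. The short hits labelled as a truncated HIV-1 LTR and as a bleomycin-resistance fragment are probably incidental matches within standard backbone sequence.

A second cassette, consisting of the SV40 enhancer/early promoter, the neomycin phosphotransferase gene and the SV40 poly(A) signal, permits G418 selection of stably expressing mammalian cells. According to the associated publication title, the plasmid belongs to a set of lactate biosensors for spectrally and spatially multiplexed fluorescence imaging. It is used to monitor intracellular L-lactate in cultured mammalian cells.
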