Addgene plasmid #208026: pcDNA-R-iLACCO1.1
Purpose: Biosensor for intracellular L-lactate
Depositing lab: Robert Campbell. Publication: Lactate biosensors for spectrally and spatially multiplexed fluorescence imaging. Nasu Y, Aggarwal A, Le GNT, Vo CT, Kambe Y, Wang X, Beinlich FRM, Lee AB, Ram TR, Wang F, Gorzo KA, Kamijo Y, Boisvert M, Nishinami S, Kawamura G, Ozawa T, Toda H, Gordon GR, Ge S, Hirase H, Nedergaard M, Paquet ME, Drobizhev M, Podgorski K, Campbell RE. Nat Commun. 2023 Oct 27;14(1):6598. doi: 10.1038/s41467-023-42230-5. PubMed 37891202.
Backbone
  Vector backbone: pcDNA3
  Vector type: Mammalian Expression
Growth in bacteria
  Bacterial resistance: Ampicillin, 100 μg/mL
  Growth temperature: 37°C
  Growth strain: DH5alpha
  Copy number: High Copy
Gene/Insert
  Gene/Insert name: R-iLACCO1.1
  Species: Synthetic
  Cloning method: Restriction Enzyme; 5′ cloning site XhoI (unknown if destroyed); 3′ cloning site HindIII (unknown if destroyed)
Terms and licenses: Academic/Nonprofit Terms; Industry Terms: Not Available to Industry
Depositor comments: Please visit https://doi.org/10.1101/2022.12.27.522013 for bioRxiv preprint.
How to cite: pcDNA-R-iLACCO1.1 was a gift from Robert Campbell (Addgene plasmid # 208026 ; http://n2t.net/addgene:208026 ; RRID:Addgene_208026)
